>Addgene plasmid #208663 | pAAV-EFS-DIO-GRAB_CRFmut | addgene full sequence | sequence record 412146 | Addgene NGS Result
TATCCGGTAAGCGGCAGGGTCGGAACAGGAGAGCGCACGAGGGAGCTTCCAGGGGGAAACGCCTGGTATC
TTTATAGTCCTGTCGGGTTTCGCCACCTCTGACTTGAGCGTCGATTTTTGTGATGCTCGTCAGGGGGGCG
GAGCCTATGGAAAAACGCCAGCAACGCGGCCTTTTTACGGTTCCTGGCCTTTTGCTGGCCTTTTGCTCAC
ATGTCCTGCAGGCAGCTGCGCGCTCGCTCGCTCACTGAGGCCGCCCGGGCGTCGGGCGACCTTTGGTCGC
CCGGCCTCAGTGAGCGAGCGAGCGCGCAGAGAGGGAGTGGCCAACTCCATCACTAGGGGTTCCTGCGGCC
GCACGCGTAAGCTTGGGCAGAGCGCACATCGCCCACAGTCCCCGAGAAGTTGGGGGGAGGGGTCGGCAAT
TGAACCGGTGCCTAGAGAAGGTGGCGCGGGGTAAACTGGGAAAGTGATGTCGTGTACTGGCTCCGCCTTT
TTCCCGAGGGTGGGGGAGAACCGTATATAAGTGCAGTAGTCGCCGTGAACGTTCTTTTTCGCAACGGGTT
TGCCGCCAGAACACAGTCTAGAGTCGACTCCGGAATAACTTCGTATAGGATACTTTATACGAAGTTATGC
AGAATGGTAGCTGGATTGTAGCTGCTATTAGCAATATGAAACCTCTTAATAACTTCGTATAGCATACATT
ATACGAAGTTATGGCGCATATGTTACAAGACTGCTGTGGACTGCTTGATGCTGTGAAAGCTGACACGGGT
TGGGGAGGTGGGGATGGACATGGCACGGGCCACTCGGGCACGGATCGAGTGCTTGTCCTGCCACCGGTGC
CACCTCTTCCGGATGGCAGAACGGACCTCACTATTGAGGAAACAGTAGAACACAGACACAAAGAAGCCCT
GGAAGGATTCCAGGAAGGAGTTGAAGTAGATGAAGACGACCCGGGAGACCTCATCCTCCCCGGGATTGAC
GAAGAACAGCATGTAGGTGATGCCCAGGAGGGGCAGCAGCACCAGAGTGGCTTTCACAGCCTTCCTCATC
TGCCTCCCGCGCCAGCGTGCTGCTGCTCCGGTGTTGTACTCCAGCTTGTGCCCCAGGATGTTGCCGTCCT
CCTTGAAGTCGATGCCCTTCAGCTCGATGCGGTTCACCAGGGTGTCGCCCTCGAACTTCACCTCGGCGCG
GGTCTTGTAGTTGCCGTCGTCCTTGAAGAAGATGGTGCGCTCCTGGATGTAGCCTTCGGGCATGGCGGAC
TTGAAGAAGTCGTGCTGCTTCATGTGGTCGGGGTAGCGGCTGAAGCACTGCACGCCGTAGGTCAGGGTGG
TCACGAGGGTGGGCCAGGGCACGGGCAGCTTGCCGGTGGTGCAGATGAACTTCAGGGTCAGCTTGCCCTC
GGTGGCATCGCCCTCACCCTCGCCGGACACGCTGAACTTGTGGCCGTTTACGTCGCCGTCCAGCTCGACC
AGGATGGGCACCACCCCGGTGAACAGCTCCTCGCCCTTTCTCACCATGCTCCCTCCGGTACCGCCCTTGT
ACAGCTCGTCCATGCCGAGAGTGATCCCGGCGGCGGTCACGAACTCCAGCAGGACCATGTGATCGCGCTT
CTCGTTGGGGTCTTTCGAAAGTTTGGACTGCACGCTCAGGTAGTGGTTGTCGGGCAGCAGCACGGGGCCG
TCGCCGATGGGGGTGTTCTGCTGGTAGTGGTAGGCGAGCTGCACGCCGCCGTCCTCGCAGTTGTGGCGGA
TCCAGAAGTTCGCCTTGATGCCGTTCTTCTGCTTGTCGGCCTTGATATAGACGTTTCCTCCCTCCTCCAG
GTCCAGCGCGTCGGTGTCGGGGCCGGTGTATGCCCGGAGCTTGGTCATGAGGATGCGGACGATGTTGAAA
AGGAAGATGAAATTGATCAGCAGGACCAGGATCCTGGGGCCCTGGTAGATGTAGTCGGTGTACACCCCAG
GCCTTTTGCCAAACCAGCACTTCTCATTGTCGTAGTACAGCTTCCCAATGGCCCAGGCCACAATGATGGG
GAAGGGCACACCCCAGCCAATGCAGATGAACATCCATTTGCGCAGCCGGTCAGTGGAGTAGGTGAGCACG
ATGGCTGTGTGCAGGTAGCAGCCCTCGCCGAACATCCAGAAGAAGTTGGTCACATGGAAGTAGTTGTAGG
CGGCTGTCACCAACCTGCACCAGCCCACGTTGCTCTGGTGGACCTCGGGGCTCATGGTTAGCTGGACCAC
GAACCAGGTGGCGTTGCGCAGGATGAAGGCGGAGATGAGGTTCCAGTGGATGATGTTTCGCAGGCACCGG
ATGCTCCTGAGCCGCAGAAAGAGGACAAAGGCCACCAGGAGGGCCACCAGGGAGATACAGTGGCCCAGGT
AGTTGATGATGACTGCGACATGGTAGTGCACCTTGCTTTTTTTCTCCTCATTGAGGATCTCCTGGCACTC
GGAGTAATTCACGCGGGCGGCCCAGCTGCCATTGGCCAGGCACTCCCGGTAGCCATTGTTTGTGGTATTG
TAGCGGACACCATAGAAAAAGGCAGGGCAGGGCCGAACCACTAGCTGCCCCGCAGGGCTGCGGGGCCAGC
AGGTGCCAATGAGGTCCACGGATGCGTTGCACTGCAGTCCTGAGATGTTGCTGGCCAGGGACAGGCTCTC
GCAGTGCTGGTCCTGGAGGGAGGCAGAGACGGGGTTCAGCCCCAGAAGGAGAAGGGCCTTGACGAGACGG
AGCTGCGGGTGCCCTCCCATACCGGTGGTGCCAACTTTTTTGTACAAACTTGTGTCACCAGTGGAACCTG
GAACCCAGAGCAGCAGTACCCATAGCAGGAGTGTGTCTGTCTCCATGGTGGCGCTAGCATAACTTCGTAT
AAAGTATCCTATACGAAGTTATTTGCCTTAACCCAGAAATTATCACTGTTATTCTTTAGAATGGTGCAAA
GAATAACTTCGTATAATGTATGCTATACGAAGTTATGAATTCGATATCAAGCTTATCGATAATCAACCTC
TGGATTACAAAATTTGTGAAAGATTGACTGGTATTCTTAACTATGTTGCTCCTTTTACGCTATGTGGATA
CGCTGCTTTAATGCCTTTGTATCATGCTATTGCTTCCCGTATGGCTTTCATTTTCTCCTCCTTGTATAAA
TCCTGGTTGCTGTCTCTTTATGAGGAGTTGTGGCCCGTTGTCAGGCAACGTGGCGTGGTGTGCACTGTGT
TTGCTGACGCAACCCCCACTGGTTGGGGCATTGCCACCACCTGTCAGCTCCTTTCCGGGACTTTCGCTTT
CCCCCTCCCTATTGCCACGGCGGAACTCATCGCCGCCTGCCTTGCCCGCTGCTGGACAGGGGCTCGGCTG
TTGGGCACTGACAATTCCGTGGTGTTGTCGGGGAAATCATCGTCCTTTCCTTGGCTGCTCGCCTATGTTG
CCACCTGGATTCTGCGCGGGACGTCCTTCTGCTACGTCCCTTCGGCCCTCAATCCAGCGGACCTTCCTTC
CCGCGGCCTGCTGCCGGCTCTGCGGCCTCTTCCGCGTCTTCGCCTTCGCCCTCAGACGAGTCGGATCTCC
CTTTGGGCCGCCTCCCCGCATCGATACCGAGCGCTGCTCGAGAGATCTACGGGTGGCATCCCTGTGACCC
CTCCCCAGTGCCTCTCCTGGCCCTGGAAGTTGCCACTCCAGTGCCCACCAGCCTTGTCCTAATAAAATTA
AGTTGCATCATTTTGTCTGACTAGGTGTCCTTCTATAATATTATGGGGTGGAGGGGGGTGGTATGGAGCA
AGGGGCAAGTTGGGAAGACAACCTGTAGGGCCTGCGGGGTCTATTGGGAACCAAGCTGGAGTGCAGTGGC
ACAATCTTGGCTCACTGCAATCTCCGCCTCCTGGGTTCAAGCGATTCTCCTGCCTCAGCCTCCCGAGTTG
TTGGGATTCCAGGCATGCATGACCAGGCTCAGCTAATTTTTGTTTTTTTGGTAGAGACGGGGTTTCACCA
TATTGGCCAGGCTGGTCTCCAACTCCTAATCTCAGGTGATCTACCCACCTTGGCCTCCCAAATTGCTGGG
ATTACAGGCGTGAACCACTGCTCCCTTCCCTGTCCTTCTGATTTTGTAGGTAACCACGTGCGGACCGAGC
GGCCGCAGGAACCCCTAGTGATGGAGTTGGCCACTCCCTCTCTGCGCGCTCGCTCGCTCACTGAGGCCGG
GCGACCAAAGGTCGCCCGACGCCCGGGCTTTGCCCGGGCGGCCTCAGTGAGCGAGCGAGCGCGCAGCTGC
CTGCAGGGGCGCCTGATGCGGTATTTTCTCCTTACGCATCTGTGCGGTATTTCACACCGCATA
[95 nt withheld, positions 4334-4428]
T
[46 nt withheld, positions 4430-4475]
C
[141 nt withheld, positions 4477-4617]
CCTTTGACGTTGGAGTCCACGTTCTTT
[37 nt withheld, positions 4645-4681]
ACTCTATCTCGGGCTATTCTTTTGATTTATAAGGGATTTTGCCGATTTCGGTCTATTGGTTAAAAAATGA
GCTGATTTAACAAAAATTTAACGCGAATTTTAACAAAATATTAACGTTTACAATTTTATGGTGCACTCTC
AGTACAATCTGCTCTGATGCCGCATAGTTAAGCCAGCCCCGACACCCGCCAACACCCGCTGACGCGCCCT
GACGGGCTTGTCTGCTCCCGGCATCCGCTTACAGACAAGCTGTGACCGTCTCCGGGAGCTGCATGTGTCA
GAGGTTTTCACCGTCATCACCGAAACGCGCGAGACGAAAGGGCCTCGTGATACGCCTATTTTTATAGGTT
AATGTCATGATAATAATGGTTTCTTAGACGTCAGGTGGCACTTTTCGGGGAAATGTGCGCGGAACCCCTA
TTTGTTTATTTTTCTAAATACATTCAAATATGTATCCGCTCATGAGACAATAACCCTGATAAATGCTTCA
ATAATATTGAAAAAGGAAGAGTATGAGTATTCAACATTTCCGTGTCGCCCTTATTCCCTTTTTTGCGGCA
TTTTGCCTTCCTGTTTTTGCTCACCCAGAAACGCTGGTGAAAGTAAAAGATGCTGAAGATCAGTTGGGTG
CACGAGTGGGTTACATCGAACTGGATCTCAACAGCGGTAAGATCCTTGAGAGTTTTCGCCCCGAAGAACG
TTTTCCAATGATGAGCACTTTTAAAGTTCTGCTATGTGGCGCGGTATTATCCCGTATTGACGCCGGGCAA
GAGCAACTCGGTCGCCGCATACACTATTCTCAGAATGACTTGGTTGAGTACTCACCAGTCACAGAAAAGC
ATCTTACGGATGGCATGACAGTAAGAGAATTATGCAGTGCTGCCATAACCATGAGTGATAACACTGCGGC
CAACTTACTTCTGACAACGATCGGAGGACCGAAGGAGCTAACCGCTTTTTTGCACAACATGGGGGATCAT
GTAACTCGCCTTGATCGTTGGGAACCGGAGCTGAATGAAGCCATACCAAACGACGAGCGTGACACCACGA
TGCCTGTAGCAATGGCAACAACGTTGCGCAAACTATTAACTGGCGAACTACTTACTCTAGCTTCCCGGCA
ACAATTAATAGACTGGATGGAGGCGGATAAAGTTGCAGGACCACTTCTGCGCTCGGCCCTTCCGGCTGGC
TGGTTTATTGCTGATAAATCTGGAGCCGGTGAGCGTGGGTCTCGCGGTATCATTGCAGCACTGGGGCCAG
ATGGTAAGCCCTCCCGTATCGTAGTTATCTACACGACGGGGAGTCAGGCAACTATGGATGAACGAAATAG
ACAGATCGCTGAGATAGGTGCCTCACTGATTAAGCATTGGTAACTGTCAGACCAAGTTTACTCATATATA
CTTTAGATTGATTTAAAACTTCATTTTTAATTTAAAAGGATCTAGGTGAAGATCCTTTTTGATAATCTCA
TGACCAAAATCCCTTAACGTGAGTTTTCGTTCCACTGAGCGTCAGACCCCGTAGAAAAGATCAAAGGATC
TTCTTGAGATCCTTTTTTTCTGCGCGTAATCTGCTGCTTGCAAACAAAAAAACCACCGCTACCAGCGGTG
GTTTGTTTGCCGGATCAAGAGCTACCAACTCTTTTTCCGAAGGTAACTGGCTTCAGCAGAGCGCAGATAC
CAAATACTGTTCTTCTAGTGTAGCCGTAGTTAGGCCACCACTTCAAGAACTCTGTAGCACCGCCTACATA
CCTCGCTCTGCTAATCCTGTTACCAGTGGCTGCTGCCAGTGGCGATAAGTCGTGTCTTACCGGGTTGGAC
TCAAGACGATAGTTACCGGATAAGGCGCAGCGGTCGGGCTGAACGGGGGGTTCGTGCACACAGCCCAGCT
TGGAGCGAACGACCTACACCGAACTGAGATACCTACAGCGTGAGCTATGAGAAAGCGCCACGCTTCCCGA
AGGGAGAAAGGCGGACAGG
Features (pLannotate 1.2.2; 25 found; start..end, strand, type, name):
    226..253     +  repeat_region  AAV2 ITR (fragment): inverted terminal repeat of adeno-associated virus serotype 2 inverted
    282..309     +  repeat_region  AAV2 ITR (fragment): inverted terminal repeat of adeno-associated virus serotype 2 inverted
    365..576     +  promoter       EF-1α core promoter: core promoter for human elongation factor EF-1α
    595..628     +  protein_bind   lox2272: Cre-mediated recombination occurs in the 8-bp core sequence (GGATACTT). lox2272 sites are compatible with each other, but incompatible with loxP or loxN sites (Lee and Saito, 1988). Cre recombinase
    629..678     -  intron         β-globin intron (fragment): internally truncated intron from human β-globin
    679..712     +  protein_bind   loxP: Cre-mediated recombination occurs in the 8-bp core sequence (GCATACAT). Cre recombinase
    846..1052    -  CDS            Pdfr (fragment): PDFR_DROME - Also known as gop, Han. Experimental evidence at protein level: Swiss-Prot protein existence level 1. Receptor for PDF, a neuropeptide controlling circadian behavioral rhythms. Probably regulates circadian behavioral rhythms through coordination of activities of clock neurons. PDF-binding results in the elevation of cAMP synthesis. From Drosophila melanogaster (Fruit fly).
   1083..1805    -  CDS            cEGFP: cEGFP is a basic (constitutively fluorescent) green fluorescent protein published in 2008, derived from Aequorea victoria.
   1833..2750    -  CDS            Crhr1 (fragment): CRFR1_MOUSE - Also known as Crhr. Experimental evidence at protein level: Swiss-Prot protein existence level 1. G-protein coupled receptor for CRH (corticotropin-releasing factor) and UCN (urocortin). Has high affinity for CRH and UCN. Ligand binding causes a conformation change that triggers signaling via guanine nucleotide-binding proteins (G proteins) and down-stream effectors, such as adenylate cyclase. Promotes the activation of adenylate cyclase, leading to increased intracellular cAMP levels. Inhibits the activity of the calcium channel CACNA1H. Required for normal embryonic development
   2765..2782    -  protein_bind   attB1 (fragment): mutant version of attB; core recombination site for the Gateway® BP reaction BP Clonase™
   2784..2846    -  sig_peptide    Igκ leader: leader sequence from mouse immunoglobulin κ light chain
   2859..2892    -  protein_bind   lox2272: Cre-mediated recombination occurs in the 8-bp core sequence (GGATACTT). lox2272 sites are compatible with each other, but incompatible with loxP or loxN sites (Lee and Saito, 1988). Cre recombinase
   2893..2942    -  intron         β-globin intron (fragment): internally truncated intron from human β-globin
   2943..2976    -  protein_bind   loxP: Cre-mediated recombination occurs in the 8-bp core sequence (GCATACAT). Cre recombinase
   2977..3001    +  misc_feature   MCS (fragment): pBluescript multiple cloning site
   3001..3589    +  misc_feature   WPRE: woodchuck hepatitis virus posttranscriptional regulatory element
   3621..4097    +  polyA_signal   hGH poly(A) signal: human growth hormone polyadenylation signal
   4137..4277    +  repeat_region  AAV2 ITR: inverted terminal repeat of adeno-associated virus serotype 2 inverted
   4282..4333    -  misc_feature   bom (fragment): basis of mobility region from pBR322
   4352..4807    +  rep_origin     f1 ori (sequence partly withheld): f1 bacteriophage origin of replication; arrow indicates direction of (+) strand synthesis
   4808..4857    -  misc_feature   bom (fragment): basis of mobility region from pBR322
   4959..4994    -  CDS            rop (fragment): Rop protein, which maintains plasmids at low copy number; rop
   5089..5193    +  promoter       AmpR promoter: bla
   5194..6054    +  CDS            AmpR: β-lactamase; bla; confers resistance to ampicillin, carbenicillin, and related antibiotics
   6225..153     +  rep_origin     ori (across the origin): high-copy-number ColE1/pMB1/pBR322/pUC origin of replication
