[The description below was written by a language model from this plasmid's Addgene catalogue record and pLannotate feature annotations shown in this document.]
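Description:
pAAV-EFS-DIO-GRAB_CRFmut is an AAV transfer plasmid for Cre-dependent expression of GRAB_CRFmut, the control version of a genetically encoded, GPCR-activation-based fluorescent sensor for corticotropin-releasing factor (CRF). It is propagated in bacteria as a high-copy plasmid with a ColE1/pUC-type origin and ampicillin resistance (AmpR with its bla promoter), and it also carries an f1 phage origin. The expression cassette lies between AAV2 inverted terminal repeats, which allow it to be packaged into recombinant AAV. The annotation finds a complete ITR on the 3′ side but only short ITR fragments on the 5′ side, so the sequencing-derived record may not fully resolve that repeat.

Expression is driven by the short EF-1α core promoter (EFS), a compact promoter that leaves room within AAV packaging limits. The roughly 2.1 kb sensor coding sequence sits in inverted orientation between opposed pairs of lox2272 and loxP sites (a DIO/FLEx arrangement). Cre recombination flips the cassette into the sense orientation and locks it there, so only Cre-expressing cells produce the sensor. Read in its own orientation, the open reading frame starts with an Igκ leader peptide for membrane targeting. This is followed by a CRF receptor 1 segment, a GFP-derived fluorescent module, and a further receptor segment. The catalogue lists the insert as human, although automated annotation matched these regions to mouse Crhr1 and a Drosophila Pdfr homologue. A WPRE and the human growth hormone polyadenylation signal downstream support transcript stability and processing. The record does not state which mutations define the "mut" variant. It serves as a control alongside the functional CRF sensor in cell-type-specific imaging experiments.
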