Addgene plasmid #208663: pAAV-EFS-DIO-GRAB_CRFmut
Purpose: Expresses the genetically-encoded fluorescent corticotropin-releasing factor (CRF) control sensor GRAB_CRFmut in a cre-dependent manner
Depositing lab: Yulong Li. Depositing organization: Peking University. Publication: A tool kit of highly selective and sensitive genetically encoded neuropeptide sensors. Wang H, Qian T, Zhao Y, Zhuo Y, Wu C, Osakada T, Chen P, Chen Z, Ren H, Yan Y, Geng L, Fu S, Mei L, Li G, Wu L, Jiang Y, Qian W, Zhang L, Peng W, Xu M, Hu J, Jiang M, Chen L, Tang C, Zhu Y, Lin D, Zhou JN, Li Y. Science. 2023 Nov 17;382(6672):eabq8173. doi: 10.1126/science.abq8173. Epub 2023 Nov 17. PubMed 37972184.
Backbone
  Vector backbone: pAAV
  Backbone size w/o insert (bp): 4322
  Vector type: AAV
Growth in bacteria
  Bacterial resistance: Ampicillin, 100 μg/mL
  Growth temperature: 37°C
  Growth strain: NEB Stable
  Copy number: High Copy
Gene/Insert
  Gene/Insert name: GPCR activation based corticotropin-releasing factor (CRF) contorl sensor GRAB_CRFmut (alt names: GRAB_CRFmut; CRFmut)
  Species: H. sapiens (human)
  Insert size (bp): 2124
  Promoter: EFS
  Cloning method: Gibson Cloning
  Sequencing primers: 3′ CATTAAAGCAGCGTATCC
Terms and licenses: Academic/Nonprofit Terms; Industry Terms: Not Available to Industry
Depositor comments: Please visit https://www.biorxiv.org/content/10.1101/2022.03.26.485911v1 for bioRxiv preprint.
How to cite: pAAV-EFS-DIO-GRAB_CRFmut was a gift from Yulong Li (Addgene plasmid # 208663 ; http://n2t.net/addgene:208663 ; RRID:Addgene_208663)
